Addgene plasmid #200533: pMC-ME_BFP-pA
Purpose: mini circle middle entry plasmid for BFP-pA with flanking BsaI cut sites
Depositing lab: Junsu Kang. Depositing organization: University of Wisconsin, Madison. Publication: Advancing knock-in approaches for robust genome editing in zebrafish. Rodriguez-Parks A, Beezley EG, Manna S, Silaban I, Almutawa SI, Cao S, Ahmed H, Guyer M, Baker S, Richards MP, Kang J. Biol Open. 2026 Feb 2:bio.062472. doi: 10.1242/bio.062472. PubMed 41630603.
Backbone
  Vector backbone: pU6a:sgRNA#3
  Backbone manufacturer: Addgene #64247
  Total vector size (bp): 3425
  Vector type: Mini-Golden
Growth in bacteria
  Bacterial resistance: Spectinomycin, 50 μg/mL
  Growth temperature: 37°C
  Growth strain: DH5alpha
  Copy number: Unknown
Gene/Insert
  Gene/Insert name: BFP
Terms and licenses: Academic/Nonprofit Terms; Industry Terms: Not Available to Industry
How to cite: pMC-ME_BFP-pA was a gift from Junsu Kang (Addgene plasmid # 200533 ; http://n2t.net/addgene:200533 ; RRID:Addgene_200533)
