[The description below was written by a language model from this plasmid's Addgene catalogue record and pLannotate feature annotations shown in this document.]
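Description:
pMC-ME_BFP-pA is a 3,425 bp bacterial cloning plasmid that serves as a "middle entry" module in a Golden Gate-style (Mini-Golden) assembly system for building minicircle donor constructs. It is built on the pU6a:sgRNA#3 backbone. Propagation in E. coli relies on a high-copy ColE1/pUC-type origin of replication, and selection is by spectinomycin through an intact aadA (SmR) aminoglycoside adenylyltransferase gene. The annotation also picks up several short backbone remnants: fragments of an RSF origin, lacI, lacZα, a class 1 integron Pc promoter, a gentamicin resistance gene and a T7 promoter, together with rrnB T1 and T2 terminators. The fragments are too small to be functional and appear to be cloning history rather than working parts.

The payload is a TagBFP coding sequence, a fast-maturing monomeric blue fluorescent protein derived from Entacmaea quadricolor, followed by an SV40 polyadenylation signal. The poly(A) element is annotated on the opposite strand to the reporter. No eukaryotic promoter is annotated upstream of TagBFP, which fits its role as a promoterless reporter-plus-terminator module. According to the catalogue entry the cassette is flanked by BsaI sites, although these are not listed in the feature table. BsaI is a type IIS enzyme that cuts outside its recognition sequence. Digestion should therefore release the BFP-pA fragment with defined overhangs for ordered, directional ligation between other entry modules. The associated publication concerns improved knock-in genome editing in zebrafish, so the assembled products are presumably donor templates that place a blue fluorescent reporter at a targeted locus. The record does not specify the partner modules or the targets.
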