Features (pLannotate 1.2.2; 12 found; start..end, strand, type, name):
      1..36      +  rep_origin     RSF ori (fragment): Plasmids containing the RSF 1030 origin of replication can be propagated in E. coli cells that contain additional plasmids with compatible origins.
     38..130     +  CDS            lacI (fragment): lac repressor; lacI; The lac repressor binds to the lac operator to inhibit transcription in E. coli. This inhibition can be relieved by adding lactose or isopropyl-β-D-thiogalactopyranoside (IPTG).
    185..212     -  terminator     rrnB T2 terminator: transcription terminator T2 from the E. coli rrnB gene
    344..387     +  terminator     rrnB T1 terminator: Escherichia coli rrnB; transcription terminator T1 from the E. coli rrnB gene
    434..470     -  CDS            lacZα (fragment): LacZα fragment of β-galactosidase; lacZ fragment
    503..1201    +  CDS            TagBFP: TagBFP is a basic (constitutively fluorescent) blue fluorescent protein published in 2008, derived from Entacmaea quadricolor. It is reported to be a very rapidly-maturing monomer with very low acid sensitivity.
   1215..1232    -  promoter       T7 promoter (fragment): promoter for bacteriophage T7 RNA polymerase
   1237..1371    -  polyA_signal   SV40 poly(A) signal: SV40 polyadenylation signal
   1546..1569    +  promoter       Pc promoter (fragment): intI1 (promoter lies within the coding sequence); class 1 integron promoter
   1745..1801    +  CDS            GmR (fragment): gentamycin acetyltransferase; aacC1; confers resistance to gentamycin
   1808..2599    +  CDS            SmR: aminoglycoside adenylyltransferase (Murphy, 1985); aadA; confers resistance to spectinomycin and streptomycin
   2692..3280    +  rep_origin     ori: high-copy-number ColE1/pMB1/pBR322/pUC origin of replication
>Addgene plasmid #200533 | pMC-ME_BFP-pA | addgene full sequence | sequence record 394487 | Addgene NGS Result
CCGAGCGCAGCGAGTCAGTGAGCGAGGAAGCGGAAGAGCGCCCAATACGCAAACCGCCTCTCCCCGCGCG
TTGGCCGATTCATTAATGCAGCTGGCACGACAGGTTTCCCGACTGGAAAGCGGGCAGTGAGCGCAACGCA
ATTAATACGCGTACCGCTAGCCAGGAAGAGTTTGTAGAAACGCAAAAAGGCCATCCGTCAGGATGGCCTT
CTGCTTAGTTTGATGCCTGGCAGTTTATGGCGGGCGTCCTGCCCGCCACCCTCCGGGCCGTTGCTTCACA
ACGTTCAAATCCGCTCCCGGCGGATTTGTCCTACTCAGGAGAGCGTTCACCGACAAACAACAGATAAAAC
GAAAGGCCCAGTCTTCCGACTGAGCCTTTCGTTTTATTTGATGCCTGGCAGTTCCCTACTCTCGCGTTAA
CGCTAGCATGGATGTTTTCCCAGTCACGACGTTGTAAAACGACGGCCAGTCTTAAGCTCGGGCCCGGTCT
CTAGTCGCCACCATGAGCGAGCTGATTAAGGAGAACATGCACATGAAGCTGTACATGGAGGGCACCGTGG
ACAACCATCACTTCAAGTGCACATCCGAGGGCGAAGGCAAGCCCTACGAGGGCACCCAGACCATGAGAAT
CAAGGTGGTCGAGGGCGGCCCTCTCCCCTTCGCCTTCGACATCCTGGCTACTAGCTTCCTCTACGGCAGC
AAGACCTTCATCAACCACACCCAGGGCATCCCCGACTTCTTCAAGCAGTCCTTCCCTGAGGGCTTCACAT
GGGAGAGAGTCACCACATACGAAGACGGGGGCGTGCTGACCGCTACCCAGGACACCAGCCTCCAGGACGG
CTGCCTCATCTACAACGTCAAGATCAGAGGGGTGAACTTCACATCCAACGGCCCTGTGATGCAGAAGAAA
ACACTCGGCTGGGAGGCCTTCACCGAGACGCTGTACCCCGCTGACGGCGGCCTGGAAGGCAGAAACGACA
TGGCCCTGAAGCTCGTGGGCGGGAGCCATCTGATCGCAAACATCAAGACCACATATAGATCCAAGAAACC
CGCTAAGAACCTCAAGATGCCTGGCGTCTACTATGTGGACTACAGACTGGAAAGAATCAAGGAGGCCAAC
AACGAGACGTACGTCGAGCAGCACGAGGTGGCAGTGGCCAGATACTGCGACCTCCCTAGCAAACTGGGGC
ACAAGCTTAATTAATAAGCTAGAACTATAGTGAGTCGTATTACGTAGATCCAGACATGATAAGATACATT
GATGAGTTTGGACAAACCACAACTAGAATGCAGTGAAAAAAATGCTTTATTTGTGAAATTTGTGATGCTA
TTGCTTTATTTGTAACCATTATAAGCTGCAATAAACAAGTTAACAACAACAATTGCATTCATTTTATGTT
TCAGGTTCAGGGGGAGGTGTGGGAGGTTTTTTAATTCCTCAAGAGACCTCTAGACCAGCCAGGACAGAAA
TGCCTCGACTTCGCTGCTACCCAAGGTTGCCGGGTGACGCACACCGTGGAAACGGATGAAGGCACGAACC
CAGTGGACATAAGCCTGTTCGGTTCGTAAGCTGTAATGCAAGTAGCGTATGCGCTCACGCAACTGGTCCA
GAACCTTGACCGAACGCAGCGGTGGTAACGGCGCAGTGGCGGTTTTCATGGCTTGTTATGACTGTTTTTT
TGGGGTACAGTCTATGCCTCGGGCATCCAAGCAGCAAGCGCGTTACGCCGTGGGTCGATGTTTGATGTTA
TGGAGCAGCAACGATGTTACGCAGCAGGGCAGTCGCCCTAAAACAAAGTTAAACATTATGAGGGAAGCGG
TGATCGCCGAAGTATCGACTCAACTATCAGAGGTAGTTGGCGTCATCGAGCGCCATCTCGAACCGACGTT
GCTGGCCGTACATTTGTACGGCTCCGCAGTGGATGGCGGCCTGAAGCCACACAGTGATATTGATTTGCTG
GTTACGGTGACCGTAAGGCTTGATGAAACAACGCGGCGAGCTTTGATCAACGACCTTTTGGAAACTTCGG
CTTCCCCTGGAGAGAGCGAGATTCTCCGCGCTGTAGAAGTCACCATTGTTGTGCACGACGACATCATTCC
GTGGCGTTATCCAGCTAAGCGCGAACTGCAATTTGGAGAATGGCAGCGCAATGACATTCTTGCAGGTATC
TTCGAGCCAGCCACGATCGACATTGATCTGGCTATCTTGCTGACAAAAGCAAGAGAACATAGCGTTGCCT
TGGTAGGTCCAGCGGCGGAGGAACTCTTTGATCCGGTTCCTGAACAGGATCTATTTGAGGCGCTAAATGA
AACCTTAACGCTATGGAACTCGCCGCCCGACTGGGCTGGCGATGAGCGAAATGTAGTGCTTACGTTGTCC
CGCATTTGGTACAGCGCAGTAACCGGCAAAATCGCGCCGAAGGATGTCGCTGCCGACTGGGCAATGGAGC
GCCTGCCGGCCCAGTATCAGCCCGTCATACTTGAAGCTAGACAGGCTTATCTTGGACAAGAAGAAGATCG
CTTGGCCTCGCGCGCAGATCAGTTGGAAGAATTTGTCCACTACGTGAAAGGCGAGATCACCAAGGTAGTC
GGCAAATAACCCTCGAGCCACCCATGACCAAAATCCCTTAACGTGAGTTACGCGTCGTTCCACTGAGCGT
CAGACCCCGTAGAAAAGATCAAAGGATCTTCTTGAGATCCTTTTTTTCTGCGCGTAATCTGCTGCTTGCA
AACAAAAAAACCACCGCTACCAGCGGTGGTTTGTTTGCCGGATCAAGAGCTACCAACTCTTTTTCCGAAG
GTAACTGGCTTCAGCAGAGCGCAGATACCAAATACTGTTCTTCTAGTGTAGCCGTAGTTAGGCCACCACT
TCAAGAACTCTGTAGCACCGCCTACATACCTCGCTCTGCTAATCCTGTTACCAGTGGCTGCTGCCAGTGG
CGATAAGTCGTGTCTTACCGGGTTGGACTCAAGACGATAGTTACCGGATAAGGCGCAGCGGTCGGGCTGA
ACGGGGGGTTCGTGCACACAGCCCAGCTTGGAGCGAACGACCTACACCGAACTGAGATACCTACAGCGTG
AGCTATGAGAAAGCGCCACGCTTCCCGAAGGGAGAAAGGCGGACAGGTATCCGGTAAGCGGCAGGGTCGG
AACAGGAGAGCGCACGAGGGAGCTTCCAGGGGGAAACGCCTGGTATCTTTATAGTCCTGTCGGGTTTCGC
CACCTCTGACTTGAGCGTCGATTTTTGTGATGCTCGTCAGGGGGGCGGAGCCTATGGAAAAACGCCAGCA
ACGCGGCCTTTTTACGGTTCCTGGCCTTTTGCTGGCCTTTTGCTCACATGTTCTTTCCTGCGTTATCCCC
TGATTCTGTGGATAACCGTATTACCGCCTTTGAGTGAGCTGATACCGCTCGCCGCAGCCGAACGA
